>Addgene plasmid #32602 | pCAG:myr-Venus | depositor partial sequence | sequence record 39697 | CAG primer
NNNNNNNNNNNNNNNNCATTNGNANNGTTCTTCGGGGCGAAAACTCTCAAGGATCTTACCGCTGTTGAGA
TCCAGTTCGATGTAACCCACTCGTGCACCCAACTGATCTTCAGCATCTTTTACTTTCACCAGCGTTTCTG
GGTGAGCAAAAACAGGAAGGCAAAATGCCGCAAAAAAGGGAATAAGGGCGACACGGAAATGTTGAATACT
CATACTCTTCCTTTTTCAATATTATTGAAGCATTTATCAGGGTTATTGTCTCATGAGCGGATACATATTT
GAATGTATTTAGAAAAATAAACAAATAGGGGTTCCGCGCACATTTCCCCGAAAAGTGCCACCTGGGTCGA
CATTGATTATTGACTAGTTATTAATAGTAATCAATTACGGGGTCATTAGTTCATAGCCCATATATGGAGT
TCCGCGTTACATAACTTACGGTAAATGGCCCGCCTGGCTGACCGCCCAACGACCCCCGCCCATTGACGTC
AATAATGACGTATGTTCCCATAGTAACGCCAATAGGGACTTTCCATTGACGTCAATGGGTGGAGTATTTA
CGGTAAACTGCCCACTTGGCAGTACATCAAGTGTATCATATGCCAAGTACGCCCCCTATTGACGTCAATG
ACGGTAAATGGCCCGCCTGGCATTATGCCCAGTACATGACCTTATGGGACTTTCCTACTTGGCAGTACAT
CTACGTATTAGTCATCGCTATTACCATGGTCGAGGTGAGCCCCACGTTCTGCTTCACTCTCCCCATCTCC
CCCCCCTCCCCACCCCCAATTTTGTATTTATTTATTTTTTAATTATTTTGTGCAGCGATGGGGGCGGGGG
GGGGGGGGNGGNNNCGCGCCNNNNNNGGCGGNNNNNNGNCNAGGNNNNNGNNGGNNNAANNNNANNNNGT
GCGGCGGCCNNNNNTCNNANCGNCNNNNNNNNNNNTTNCNTTTNNNNNNNNGNNN
