>Addgene plasmid #32602 | pCAG:myr-Venus | addgene partial sequence | sequence record 43173 | Bglob-pA-R 5'-ttttggcagagggaaaaaga-3'
GGCAGCCTGCACCTGAGGAGTGAATTCTTACTTGTACAGCTCGTCCATGCCGAGAGTGATCCCGGCGGCG
GTCACGAACTCCAGCAGGACCATGTGATCGCGCTTCTCGTTGGGGTCTTTGCTCAGGGCGGACTGGTAGC
TCAGGTAGTGGTTGTCGGGCAGCAGCACGGGGCCGTCGCCGATGGGGGTGTTCTGCTGGTAGTGGTCGGC
GAGCTGCACGCCGCCGTCCTCGATGTTGTGGCGGATCTTGAAGTTGGCCTTGATGCCGTTCTTCTGCTTG
TCGGCGGTGATATAGACGTTGTGGCTGTTGTAGTTGTACTCCAGCTTGTGCCCCAGGATGTTGCCGTCCT
CCTTGAAGTCGATGCCCTTCAGCTCGATGCGGTTCACCAGGGTGTCGCCCTCGAACTTCACCTCGGCGCG
GGTCTTGTAGTTGCCGTCGTCCTTGAAGAAGATGGTGCGCTCCTGGACGTAGCCTTCGGGCATGGCGGAC
TTGAAGAAGTCGTGCTGCTTCATGTGGTCGGGGTAGCGGGCGAAGCACTGCAGGCCGTAGCCCAGGGT
