>Addgene plasmid #32602 | pCAG:myr-Venus | addgene partial sequence | sequence record 43427 | pCAG-F  5'-GCAACGTGCTGGTTATTGTG-3'
TTTTGGCAAATTCGCCACCATGGGAAGCAGCAAGAGCAAGCCAAAGGTGAGCAAGGGCGAGGAGCTGTTC
ACCGGGGTGGTGCCCATCCTGGTCGAGCTGGACGGCGACGTAAACGGCCACAAGTTCAGCGTGTCCGGCG
AGGGCGAGGGCGATGCCACCTACGGCAAGCTGACCCTGAAGCTGATCTGCACCACCGGCAAGCTGCCCGT
GCCCTGGCCCACCCTCGTGACCACCCTGGGCTACGGCCTGCAGTGCTTCGCCCGCTACCCCGACCACATG
AAGCAGCACGACTTCTTCAAGTCCGCCATGCCCGAAGGCTACGTCCAGGAGCGCACCATCTTCTTCAAGG
ACGACGGCAACTACAAGACCCGCGCCGAGGTGAAGTTCGAGGGCGACACCCTGGTGAACCGCATCGAGCT
GAAGGGCATCGACTTCAAGGAGGACGGCAACATCCTGGGGCACAAGCTGGAGTACAACTACAACAGCCAC
AACGTCTATATCACCGCCGACAAGCAGAAGAACGGCATCAAGGCCAACTTCAAGATCCGCCACAACATCG
AGGACGGCGGCGTGCAGCTCGCCGACCACTACCAGCAGAACACCCCCATCGGCGACGGCCCCGTGCTGCT
GCCCGACAACCACTACCTGAGCTACCAGTCCGCCCTGAGCAAAGACCCCAACGAGAAGCGCGATCACATG
GTCCTGCTGGAGTTCGTGACCGCCGCCGGGATCACTCTCGGCATGGACGAGCTGTACAAGTAAGAATTCA
CTCCTCAGGTGCAGGCTGCCTATCAGAAGGTGGTGGCTGGTGTGGCCAATGCCCTGGCTCACAAATACCA
ACTGAAGATCTTTTTCCCTCTGCCAAAAATTATGGGGGACATCATGAAGCCCCNTTGAGCATGTGACTTC
TGGCTAATAATGGAAATTTATTTTTCATTGCAATTAGTGTGTTGGNAATTTTTTTGTGTCTCTCACTTCG
GGA
