[The description below was written by a language model from this plasmid's Addgene catalogue record.]
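Description:
pCAG:myr-Venus is a mammalian expression plasmid built on the pCAGGS backbone (about 4.7 kb without the insert). It is maintained in E. coli as a high-copy plasmid under ampicillin selection. The record lists no mammalian selection marker and includes no feature table, so the backbone elements beyond the promoter and bacterial resistance are not itemised. Expression is driven by the CAG promoter, a strong composite of the CMV early enhancer and chicken β-actin promoter that gives robust, widespread expression in mammalian cells, including embryonic stem cells and embryos.

The insert encodes Venus, a bright yellow GFP variant, with a short Src-derived myristoylation signal fused to its N-terminus. This tag directs co-translational attachment of a myristoyl lipid, which anchors the fluorescent protein to cellular membranes rather than leaving it diffuse in the cytoplasm. According to the depositor, the Venus coding sequence was PCR-amplified from a pCS2-Venus template. The forward primer added the myristoylation tag and start codon context, and the reverse primer covered the 3′ end of the coding sequence. The product was cloned into the single EcoRI site of pCAGGS, and the site is preserved on both sides of the insert. Because the same enzyme was used at both ends, the cloning was non-directional. A parallel myr-EGFP construct was made in the same way.

The associated publication concerns live imaging and the differential localisation of lipid-modified fluorescent protein fusions in embryonic stem cells and mice. This supports use of the plasmid as a membrane-labelling reporter for visualising cell outlines, morphology and behaviour.
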