Addgene plasmid #32602: pCAG:myr-Venus
Depositing lab: Anna-Katerina Hadjantonakis. Depositing organization: Memorial Sloan-Kettering Cancer Center. Publication: In vivo imaging and differential localization of lipid-modified GFP-variant fusions in embryonic stem cells and mice. Rhee JM, Pirity MK, Lackan CS, Long JZ, Kondoh G, Takeda J, Hadjantonakis AK. Genesis. 2006 Apr;44(4):202-18. 10.1002/dvg.20203 PubMed 16604528.
Backbone
  Vector backbone: pCAGGS
  Backbone size w/o insert (bp): 4700
  Vector type: Mammalian Expression
Growth in bacteria
  Bacterial resistance: Ampicillin, 100 μg/mL
  Growth temperature: 37°C
  Growth strain: DH5alpha
  Copy number: High Copy
Gene/Insert
  Gene/Insert name: myr-Venus
  Promoter: CAG
  Cloning method: Restriction Enzyme; 5′ cloning site EcoR1 (not destroyed); 3′ cloning site EcoR1 (not destroyed)
  Sequencing primers: 5′ CTT GAA TTC GCC ACC ATG GGA AGC AGC AAG AGC AAG CCA AAG GTG AGC AAG GGC GAG GAG CTG; 3′ GTC ATG AAT TCT TAC TTG TAC AGC TCG TCC
Terms and licenses: Academic/Nonprofit Terms; Industry Terms: Not Available to Industry
Depositor comments: To generate myristoylated fluorescent fusion proteins, an N-terminal myristoylation tag derived from Src was generated by adding the sequences MGSSKSKPK to the N-terminus of any given fluorescent protein. This was achieved by using the following oligonucleotide: 5′ GFP-MYR-Eco (5′-CTT GAA TTC GCC ACC ATG GGA AGC AGC AAG AGC AAG CCA AAG GTG AGC AAG GGC GAG GAG CTG). The GFP and Venus coding sequences were amplified from pEGFP-N1 (BD Biosciences, San Jose, CA) and pCS2-Venus (Nagai et al., 2002) to generate myr-GFP and myr-Venus, respectively, by high-fidelity polymerase chain reaction (PCR) using Pfx Polymerase (Invitrogen, La Jolla, CA) with the 5′ myristoylation primer combined with a 3′-GFP primer (5′-GTC ATG AAT TCT TAC TTG TAC AGC TCG TCC) primer, respectively. The resulting product was cloned into the EcoRI site of pCAGGS to generate pCX::myr-EGFP and pCX::myr-Venus
How to cite: pCAG:myr-Venus was a gift from Anna-Katerina Hadjantonakis (Addgene plasmid # 32602 ; http://n2t.net/addgene:32602 ; RRID:Addgene_32602)
